Addgene plasmid #154139: dCas9-DNMT3a-DNMT3l-3xFLAG-tagBFP
Purpose: Expresses the dCas9-DNMT3a-DNMT3l-3xFLAG-tagBFP fusion protein for targeted DNA methylation.
Depositing lab: Albert Jeltsch. Publication: Engineering of Effector Domains for Targeted DNA Methylation with Reduced Off-Target Effects. Hofacker D, Broche J, Laistner L, Adam S, Bashtrykov P, Jeltsch A. Int J Mol Sci. 2020 Jan 13;21(2). pii: ijms21020502. doi: 10.3390/ijms21020502. PubMed 31941101.
Backbone
  Vector backbone: AmpR-Ori
  Backbone size w/o insert (bp): 5254
  Total vector size (bp): 12028
  Vector type: Mammalian Expression
  Selectable markers: Neomycin (select with G418)
Growth in bacteria
  Bacterial resistance: Ampicillin, 100 μg/mL
  Growth temperature: 37°C
  Growth strain: DH5alpha
  Copy number: Unknown
Gene/Insert
  Gene/Insert name: dCas9, DNMT3a (catalytic domain), DNMT3l (C-terminal part), tagBFP
  Species: H. sapiens (human); Streptococcus pyogenes
  Insert size (bp): 6774
  GenBank ID: NM_007872.4 NM_019448.4
  Promoter: CMV
  Tag / fusion protein: 3x FLAG; tagBFP (C terminal on insert)
  Entrez Gene: DNMT3A (a.k.a. DNMT3A-3, DNMT3A2, HESJAS, M.HsaIIIA, TBRS); DNMT3L
  Cloning method: Gibson Cloning
  Sequencing primers: 5′ AGCTCGTTTAGTGAACCGTCAGATC; 3′ TTGTCTCCTTCCGTGTTTCA
Terms and licenses: Academic/Nonprofit Terms; Industry Terms: Not Available to Industry
How to cite: dCas9-DNMT3a-DNMT3l-3xFLAG-tagBFP was a gift from Albert Jeltsch (Addgene plasmid # 154139 ; http://n2t.net/addgene:154139 ; RRID:Addgene_154139)
