[The description below was written by a language model from this plasmid's Addgene catalogue record and pLannotate feature annotations shown in this document.]
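Description:
dCas9-DNMT3a-DNMT3l-3xFLAG-tagBFP is a 12 kb mammalian expression plasmid for targeted DNA methylation. It is maintained in E. coli through a high-copy ColE1/pUC-type origin and an ampicillin resistance gene (bla with its own promoter). It also carries an f1 phage origin and remnants of a lac promoter/operator region left over from the cloning backbone. For selection in mammalian cells, an SV40 enhancer/early promoter drives a neomycin phosphotransferase gene terminated by an SV40 polyadenylation signal, which permits G418 selection of stable transfectants. A short ble fragment follows neo and appears to be a vestige rather than a functional marker.

The payload is a single long open reading frame under the CMV immediate-early enhancer and promoter, terminated by an HSV TK polyadenylation signal. It begins with a nuclease-dead Streptococcus pyogenes Cas9, annotated as the Cas9m4 variant with the D10A, D839A, H840A and N863A substitutions, which binds DNA under guide RNA direction without cutting. Fused downstream are the catalytic domain of the de novo methyltransferase DNMT3a and the C-terminal part of DNMT3l, a catalytically inactive cofactor that binds and stimulates DNMT3a. A 3xFLAG epitope follows for immunodetection, and C-terminal TagBFP allows blue-fluorescence monitoring or sorting of expressing cells. The catalogue lists the species as human, but the feature annotation matches both methyltransferase fragments to the mouse proteins, so the record is inconsistent on their origin.

No guide RNA cassette is annotated, so a guide would have to be supplied separately. The associated work concerns engineering effector domains to reduce off-target methylation.
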