Features (pLannotate 1.2.2; 21 found; start..end, strand, type, name):
      1..105     -  promoter       AmpR promoter: bla
    164..216     -  misc_feature   bom (fragment): basis of mobility region from pBR322
    371..750     +  enhancer       CMV enhancer: human cytomegalovirus immediate early enhancer
    751..954     +  promoter       CMV promoter: human cytomegalovirus (CMV) immediate early promoter
   1069..5172    +  CDS            Cas9m4: catalytically dead mutant of the Cas9 endonuclease from the Streptococcus pyogenes Type II CRISPR/Cas system RNA-guided DNA-binding protein that lacks endonuclease activity due to the mutations D10A, D839A, H840A, and N863A (Mali et al., 2013)
   5239..6147    +  CDS            Dnmt3a (fragment): DNM3A_MOUSE - Experimental evidence at protein level: Swiss-Prot protein existence level 1. Required for genome-wide de novo methylation and is essential for the establishment of DNA methylation patterns during development (PubMed:9662389, PubMed:11399089, PubMed:10555141, PubMed:11919202, PubMed:16567415, PubMed:17713477). DNA methylation is coordinated with methylation of histones (PubMed:9662389, PubMed:11399089, PubMed:10555141, PubMed:11919202, PubMed:16567415, PubMed:17713477). It modifies DNA in a non-processive manner and also methylates non-CpG sites (PubMed:9662389, PubMed:11399089,
   6232..6873    +  CDS            Dnmt3l (fragment): DNM3L_MOUSE - Experimental evidence at protein level: Swiss-Prot protein existence level 1. Catalytically inactive regulatory factor of DNA methyltransferases that can either promote or inhibit DNA methylation depending on the context (PubMed:11719692, PubMed:15318244, PubMed:15671018, PubMed:24074865). Essential for the function of DNMT3A and DNMT3B: activates DNMT3A and DNMT3B by binding to their catalytic domain (PubMed:15671018). Acts by accelerating the binding of DNA and S-adenosyl-L-methionine (AdoMet) to the methyltransferases and dissociates from the complex after DNA binding to the m
   6907..6972    +  CDS            3xFLAG: three tandem FLAG® epitope tags, followed by an enterokinase cleavage site
   6982..7680    +  CDS            TagBFP: TagBFP is a basic (constitutively fluorescent) blue fluorescent protein published in 2008, derived from Entacmaea quadricolor. It is reported to be a very rapidly-maturing monomer with very low acid sensitivity.
   7779..7827    +  polyA_signal   HSV TK poly(A) signal: herpes simplex virus thymidine kinase polyadenylation signal (Cole and Stacy, 1985)
   8029..8457    +  rep_origin     f1 ori (sequence partly withheld): f1 bacteriophage origin of replication; arrow indicates direction of (+) strand synthesis
   8471..8800    +  promoter       SV40 promoter: SV40 enhancer and early promoter
   8867..9658    +  CDS            neo: KKA2_KLEPN - Also known as kan, nptII. Experimental evidence at protein level: Swiss-Prot protein existence level 1. Resistance to kanamycin, neomycin, paromomycin, ribostamycin, butirosin and gentamicin B. From Klebsiella pneumoniae.
   9684..9842    +  CDS            ble (fragment): BLE_KLEPN - Experimental evidence at protein level: Swiss-Prot protein existence level 1. Binding protein with a strong affinity to the bleomycin family of antibiotics. Binds to CL990; an antimitotic-antibiotic compound. From Klebsiella pneumoniae.
   9837..9958    +  polyA_signal   SV40 poly(A) signal: SV40 polyadenylation signal
  10029..10051   -  protein_bind   lac operator (fragment): The lac repressor binds to the lac operator to inhibit transcription in E. coli. This inhibition can be relieved by adding lactose or isopropyl-β-D-thiogalactopyranoside (IPTG). lac repressor encoded by lacI
  10055..10085   -  promoter       lac promoter: promoter for the E. coli lac operon
  10100..10121   -  protein_bind   CAP binding site: CAP binding activates transcription in the presence of cAMP. E. coli catabolite activator protein
  10134..10226   -  CDS            lacI (fragment): lac repressor; lacI; The lac repressor binds to the lac operator to inhibit transcription in E. coli. This inhibition can be relieved by adding lactose or isopropyl-β-D-thiogalactopyranoside (IPTG).
  10409..10997   -  rep_origin     ori: high-copy-number ColE1/pMB1/pBR322/pUC origin of replication
  11168..12028   -  CDS            AmpR: β-lactamase; bla; confers resistance to ampicillin, carbenicillin, and related antibiotics
>Addgene plasmid #154139 | dCas9-DNMT3a-DNMT3l-3xFLAG-tagBFP | addgene full sequence | sequence record 345683 | Addgene NGS Result
ACTCTTCCTTTTTCAATATTATTGAAGCATTTATCAGGGTTATTGTCTCATGAGCGGATACATATTTGAA
TGTATTTAGAAAAATAAACAAATAGGGGTTCCGCGCACATTTCCCCGAAAAGTGCCACCTGACGTCGACG
GATCGGGAGATCTCCCGATCCCCTATGGTGCACTCTCAGTACAATCTGCTCTGATGCCGCATAGTTAAGC
CAGTATCTGCTCCCTGCTTGTGTGTTGGAGGTCGCTGAGTAGTGCGCGAGCAAAATTTAAGCTACAACAA
GGCAAGGCTTGACCGACAATTGCATGAAGAATCTGCTTAGGGTTAGGCGTTTTGCGCTGCTTCGCGATGT
ACGGGCCAGATATACGCGTTGACATTGATTATTGACTAGTTATTAATAGTAATCAATTACGGGGTCATTA
GTTCATAGCCCATATATGGAGTTCCGCGTTACATAACTTACGGTAAATGGCCCGCCTGGCTGACCGCCCA
ACGACCCCCGCCCATTGACGTCAATAATGACGTATGTTCCCATAGTAACGCCAATAGGGACTTTCCATTG
ACGTCAATGGGTGGAGTATTTACGGTAAACTGCCCACTTGGCAGTACATCAAGTGTATCATATGCCAAGT
ACGCCCCCTATTGACGTCAATGACGGTAAATGGCCCGCCTGGCATTATGCCCAGTACATGACCTTATGGG
ACTTTCCTACTTGGCAGTACATCTACGTATTAGTCATCGCTATTACCATGGTGATGCGGTTTTGGCAGTA
CATCAATGGGCGTGGATAGCGGTTTGACTCACGGGGATTTCCAAGTCTCCACCCCATTGACGTCAATGGG
AGTTTGTTTTGGCACCAAAATCAACGGGACTTTCCAAAATGTCGTAACAACTCCGCCCCATTGACGCAAA
TGGGCGGTAGGCGTGTACGGTGGGAGGTCTATATAAGCAGAGCTCGTTTAGTGAACCGTCAGATCGCCTG
GAGACGCCATCCACGCTGTTTTGACCTCCATAGAAGACACCGGGACCGATCCAGCCTCCGGACTCTAGAG
GATCGAACCCTTGCCACCATGGACAAGAAGTACTCCATTGGGCTCGCTATCGGCACAAACAGCGTCGGCT
GGGCCGTCATTACGGACGAGTACAAGGTGCCGAGCAAAAAATTCAAAGTTCTGGGCAATACCGATCGCCA
CAGCATAAAGAAGAACCTCATTGGCGCCCTCCTGTTCGACTCCGGGGAGACGGCCGAAGCCACGCGGCTC
AAAAGAACAGCACGGCGCAGATATACCCGCAGAAAGAATCGGATCTGCTACCTGCAGGAGATCTTTAGTA
ATGAGATGGCTAAGGTGGATGACTCTTTCTTCCATAGGCTGGAGGAGTCCTTTTTGGTGGAGGAGGATAA
AAAGCACGAGCGCCACCCAATCTTTGGCAATATCGTGGACGAGGTGGCGTACCATGAAAAGTACCCAACC
ATATATCATCTGAGGAAGAAGCTTGTAGACAGTACTGATAAGGCTGACTTGCGGTTGATCTATCTCGCGC
TGGCGCATATGATCAAATTTCGGGGACACTTCCTCATCGAGGGGGACCTGAACCCAGACAACAGCGATGT
CGACAAACTCTTTATCCAACTGGTTCAGACTTACAATCAGCTTTTCGAAGAGAACCCGATCAACGCATCC
GGAGTTGACGCCAAAGCAATCCTGAGCGCTAGGCTGTCCAAATCCCGGCGGCTCGAAAACCTCATCGCAC
AGCTCCCTGGGGAGAAGAAGAACGGCCTGTTTGGTAATCTTATCGCCCTGTCACTCGGGCTGACCCCCAA
CTTTAAATCTAACTTCGACCTGGCCGAAGATGCCAAGCTTCAACTGAGCAAAGACACCTACGATGATGAT
CTCGACAATCTGCTGGCCCAGATCGGCGACCAGTACGCAGACCTTTTTTTGGCGGCAAAGAACCTGTCAG
ACGCCATTCTGCTGAGTGATATTCTGCGAGTGAACACGGAGATCACCAAAGCTCCGCTGAGCGCTAGTAT
GATCAAGCGCTATGATGAGCACCACCAAGACTTGACTTTGCTGAAGGCCCTTGTCAGACAGCAACTGCCT
GAGAAGTACAAGGAAATTTTCTTCGATCAGTCTAAAAATGGCTACGCCGGATACATTGACGGCGGAGCAA
GCCAGGAGGAATTTTACAAATTTATTAAGCCCATCTTGGAAAAAATGGACGGCACCGAGGAGCTGCTGGT
AAAGCTTAACAGAGAAGATCTGTTGCGCAAACAGCGCACTTTCGACAATGGAAGCATCCCCCACCAGATT
CACCTGGGCGAACTGCACGCTATCCTCAGGCGGCAAGAGGATTTCTACCCCTTTTTGAAAGATAACAGGG
AAAAGATTGAGAAAATCCTCACATTTCGGATACCCTACTATGTAGGCCCCCTCGCCCGGGGAAATTCCAG
ATTCGCGTGGATGACTCGCAAATCAGAAGAGACCATCACTCCCTGGAACTTCGAGGAAGTCGTGGATAAG
GGGGCCTCTGCCCAGTCCTTCATCGAAAGGATGACTAACTTTGATAAAAATCTGCCTAACGAAAAGGTGC
TTCCTAAACACTCTCTGCTGTACGAGTACTTCACAGTTTATAACGAGCTCACCAAGGTCAAATACGTCAC
AGAAGGGATGAGAAAGCCAGCATTCCTGTCTGGAGAGCAGAAGAAAGCTATCGTGGACCTCCTCTTCAAG
ACGAACCGGAAAGTTACCGTGAAACAGCTCAAAGAAGACTATTTCAAAAAGATTGAATGTTTCGACTCTG
TTGAAATCAGCGGAGTGGAGGATCGCTTCAACGCATCCCTGGGAACGTATCACGATCTCCTGAAAATCAT
TAAAGACAAGGACTTCCTGGACAATGAGGAGAACGAGGACATTCTTGAGGACATTGTCCTCACCCTTACG
TTGTTTGAAGATAGGGAGATGATTGAAGAACGCTTGAAAACTTACGCTCATCTCTTCGACGACAAAGTCA
TGAAACAGCTCAAGAGGCGCCGATATACAGGATGGGGGCGGCTGTCAAGAAAACTGATCAATGGGATCCG
AGACAAGCAGAGTGGAAAGACAATCCTGGATTTTCTTAAGTCCGATGGATTTGCCAACCGGAACTTCATG
CAGTTGATCCATGATGACTCTCTCACCTTTAAGGAGGACATCCAGAAAGCACAAGTTTCTGGCCAGGGGG
ACAGTCTTCACGAGCACATCGCTAATCTTGCAGGTAGCCCAGCTATCAAAAAGGGAATACTGCAGACCGT
TAAGGTCGTGGATGAACTCGTCAAAGTAATGGGAAGGCATAAGCCCGAGAATATCGTTATCGAGATGGCC
CGAGAGAACCAAACTACCCAGAAGGGACAGAAGAACAGTAGGGAAAGGATGAAGAGGATTGAAGAGGGTA
TAAAAGAACTGGGGTCCCAAATCCTTAAGGAACACCCAGTTGAAAACACCCAGCTTCAGAATGAGAAGCT
CTACCTGTACTACCTGCAGAACGGCAGGGACATGTACGTGGATCAGGAACTGGACATCAATCGGCTCTCC
GACTACGACGTGGCTGCTATCGTGCCCCAGTCTTTTCTCAAAGATGATTCTATTGATAATAAAGTGTTGA
CAAGATCCGATAAAGCTAGAGGGAAGAGTGATAACGTCCCCTCAGAAGAAGTTGTCAAGAAAATGAAAAA
TTATTGGCGGCAGCTGCTGAACGCCAAACTGATCACACAACGGAAGTTCGATAATCTGACTAAGGCTGAA
CGAGGTGGCCTGTCTGAGTTGGATAAAGCCGGCTTCATCAAAAGGCAGCTTGTTGAGACACGCCAGATCA
CCAAGCACGTGGCCCAAATTCTCGATTCACGCATGAACACCAAGTACGATGAAAATGACAAACTGATTCG
AGAGGTGAAAGTTATTACTCTGAAGTCTAAGCTGGTCTCAGATTTCAGAAAGGACTTTCAGTTTTATAAG
GTGAGAGAGATCAACAATTACCACCATGCGCATGATGCCTACCTGAATGCAGTGGTAGGCACTGCACTTA
TCAAAAAATATCCCAAGCTTGAATCTGAATTTGTTTACGGAGACTATAAAGTGTACGATGTTAGGAAAAT
GATCGCAAAGTCTGAGCAGGAAATAGGCAAGGCCACCGCTAAGTACTTCTTTTACAGCAATATTATGAAT
TTTTTCAAGACCGAGATTACACTGGCCAATGGAGAGATTCGGAAGCGACCACTTATCGAAACAAACGGAG
AAACAGGAGAAATCGTGTGGGACAAGGGTAGGGATTTCGCGACAGTCCGGAAGGTCCTGTCCATGCCGCA
GGTGAACATCGTTAAAAAGACCGAAGTACAGACCGGAGGCTTCTCCAAGGAAAGTATCCTCCCGAAAAGG
AACAGCGACAAGCTGATCGCACGCAAAAAAGATTGGGACCCCAAGAAATACGGCGGATTCGATTCTCCTA
CAGTCGCTTACAGTGTACTGGTTGTGGCCAAAGTGGAGAAAGGGAAGTCTAAAAAACTCAAAAGCGTCAA
GGAACTGCTGGGCATCACAATCATGGAGCGATCAAGCTTCGAAAAAAACCCCATCGACTTTCTCGAGGCG
AAAGGATATAAAGAGGTCAAAAAAGACCTCATCATTAAGCTTCCCAAGTACTCTCTCTTTGAGCTTGAAA
ACGGCCGGAAACGAATGCTCGCTAGTGCGGGCGAGCTGCAGAAAGGTAACGAGCTGGCACTGCCCTCTAA
ATACGTTAATTTCTTGTATCTGGCCAGCCACTATGAAAAGCTCAAAGGGTCTCCCGAAGATAATGAGCAG
AAGCAGCTGTTCGTGGAACAACACAAACACTACCTTGATGAGATCATCGAGCAAATAAGCGAATTCTCCA
AAAGAGTGATCCTCGCCGACGCTAACCTCGATAAGGTGCTTTCTGCTTACAATAAGCACAGGGATAAGCC
CATCAGGGAGCAGGCAGAAAACATTATCCACTTGTTTACTCTGACCAACTTGGGCGCGCCTGCAGCCTTC
AAGTACTTCGACACCACCATAGACAGAAAGCGGTACACCTCTACAAAGGAGGTCCTGGACGCCACACTGA
TTCATCAGTCAATTACGGGGCTCTATGAAACAAGAATCGACCTCTCTCAGCTCGGTGGAGACAGCAGGGC
TGACCCCAAGAAGAAGAGGAAGGTGGAGGCCAGCGGTTCCTCCGGACTCAGATCTCGAGCTCAAAACCAT
GACCAGGAATTTGACCCCCCAAAGGTTTACCCACCTGTGCCAGCTGAGAAGAGGAAGCCCATCCGCGTGC
TGTCTCTCTTTGATGGGATTGCTACAGGGCTCCTGGTGCTGAAGGACCTGGGCATCCAAGTGGACCGCTA
CATTGCCTCCGAGGTGTGTGAGGACTCCATCACGGTGGGCATGGTGCGGCACCAGGGAAAGATCATGTAC
GTCGGGGACGTCCGCAGCGTCACACAGAAGCATATCCAGGAGTGGGGCCCATTCGACCTGGTGATTGGAG
GCAGTCCCTGCAATGACCTCTCCATTGTCAACCCTGCCCGCAAGGGACTTTATGAGGGTACTGGCCGCCT
CTTCTTTGAGTTCTACCGCCTCCTGCATGATGCGCGGCCCAAGGAGGGAGATGATCGCCCCTTCTTCTGG
CTCTTTGAGAATGTGGTGGCCATGGGCGTTAGTGACAAGAGGGACATCTCGCGATTTCTTGAGTCTAACC
CCGTGATGATTGACGCCAAAGAAGTGTCTGCTGCACACAGGGCCCGTTACTTCTGGGGTAACCTTCCTGG
CATGAACAGGCCTTTGGCATCCACTGTGAATGATAAGCTGGAGCTGCAAGAGTGTCTGGAGCACGGCAGA
ATAGCCAAGTTCAGCAAAGTGAGGACCATTACCACCAGGTCAAACTCTATAAAGCAGGGCAAAGACCAGC
ATTTCCCCGTCTTCATGAACGAGAAGGAGGACATCCTGTGGTGCACTGAAATGGAAAGGGTGTTTGGCTT
CCCCGTCCACTACACAGACGTCTCCAACATGAGCCGCTTGGCGAGGCAGAGACTGCTGGGCCGATCGTGG
AGCGTGCCGGTCATCCGCCACCTCTTCGCTCCGCTGAAGGAATATTTTGCTTGTGTGTCTAGCGGCAATA
GTAACGCTAACAGCCGCGGGCCGAGCTTCAGCAGCGGCCTGGTGCCGTTAAGCTTGCGCGGCAGCCATAT
GGGCCCTATGGAGATATACAAGACAGTGTCTGCATGGAAGAGACAGCCAGTGCGGGTACTGAGCCTTTTT
AGAAATATTGATAAAGTACTAAAGAGTTTGGGCTTTTTAGAAAGCGGTTCTGGTTCTGGGGGAGGAACGC
TGAAGTACGTGGAAGATGTCACAAATGTCGTGAGGAGAGACGTGGAGAAATGGGGCCCCTTTGACCTGGT
GTACGGCTCGACGCAGCCCCTAGGCAGCTCCTGTGATCGCTGTCCCGGCTGGTACATGTTCCAGTTCCAC
CGGATCCTGCAGTATGCGCTGCCTCGCCAGGAGAGTCAGCGGCCCTTCTTCTGGATATTCATGGACAATC
TGCTGCTGACTGAGGATGACCAAGAGACAACTACCCGCTTCCTTCAGACAGAGGCTGTGACCCTCCAGGA
TGTCCGTGGCAGGGACTACCAGAATGCTATGCGGGTGTGGAGCAACATTCCAGGGCTGAAGAGCAAGCAT
GCGCCCCTGACCCCAAAGGAAGAAGAGTATCTGCAAGCCCAAGTCAGAAGCAGGAGCAAGCTGGACGCCC
CGAAAGTTGACCTCCTGGTGAAGAACTGCCTTCTCCCGCTGAGAGAGTACTTCAAGTATTTTTCTCAAAA
CTCACTTCCTCTTAGTTCCGGATCTCCGAAAAAGAAACGCAAAGTTGACTACAAAGACCATGACGGTGAT
TATAAAGATCATGACATCGATTACAAGGATGACGATGACAAGGTCGCCACCATGAGCGAGCTGATTAAGG
AGAACATGCACATGAAGCTGTACATGGAGGGCACCGTGGACAACCATCACTTCAAGTGCACATCCGAGGG
CGAAGGCAAGCCCTACGAGGGCACCCAGACCATGAGAATCAAGGTGGTCGAGGGCGGCCCTCTCCCCTTC
GCCTTCGACATCCTGGCTACTAGCTTCCTCTACGGCAGCAAGACCTTCATCAACCACACCCAGGGCATCC
CCGACTTCTTCAAGCAGTCCTTCCCTGAGGGCTTCACATGGGAGAGAGTCACCACATACGAAGACGGGGG
CGTGCTGACCGCTACCCAGGACACCAGCCTCCAGGACGGCTGCCTCATCTACAACGTCAAGATCAGAGGG
GTGAACTTCACATCCAACGGCCCTGTGATGCAGAAGAAAACACTCGGCTGGGAGGCCTTCACCGAGACGC
TGTACCCCGCTGACGGCGGCCTGGAAGGCAGAAACGACATGGCCCTGAAGCTCGTGGGCGGGAGCCATCT
GATCGCAAACATCAAGACCACATATAGATCCAAGAAACCCGCTAAGAACCTCAAGATGCCTGGCGTCTAC
TATGTGGACTACAGACTGGAAAGAATCAAGGAGGCCAACAACGAGACCTACGTCGAGCAGCACGAGGTGG
CAGTGGCCAGATACTGCGACCTCCCTAGCAAACTGGGGCACAAGCTTAATTGAAAGGGTTCGATCCCTAC
CGGTTAGTAATGAGTTTAAACGGGGGAGGCTAACTGAAACACGGAAGGAGACAATACCGGAAGGAACCCG
CGCTATGACGGCAATAAAAAGACAGAATAAAACGCACGGGTGTTGGGTCGTTTGTTCATAAACGCGGGGT
TCGGTCCCAGGGCTGGCACTCTGTCGATACCCCACCGAGACCCCATTGGGGCCAATACGCCCGCGTTTCT
TCCTTTTCCCCACCCCACCCCCCAAGTTCGGGTGAAGGCCCAGGGCTCGCAGCCAACGTCGGGGCGGCAG
GCCCTGCCATAGCAGATCTGCGCAGCTGGGGCTCTAGGGGGTATCCCC
[124 nt withheld, positions 8029-8152]
C
[91 nt withheld, positions 8154-8244]
A
[49 nt withheld, positions 8246-8294]
CCTTTGACGTTGGAGTCCACGTTCTTT
[37 nt withheld, positions 8322-8358]
ACCCTATCTCGGTCTATTCTTTTGATTTATAAGGGATTTTGCCGATTTCGGCCTATTGGTTAAAAAATGA
GCTGATTTAACAAAAATTTAACGCGAATTAATTCTGTGGAATGTGTGTCAGTTAGGGTGTGGAAAGTCCC
CAGGCTCCCCAGCAGGCAGAAGTATGCAAAGCATGCATCTCAATTAGTCAGCAACCAGGTGTGGAAAGTC
CCCAGGCTCCCCAGCAGGCAGAAGTATGCAAAGCATGCATCTCAATTAGTCAGCAACCATAGTCCCGCCC
CTAACTCCGCCCATCCCGCCCCTAACTCCGCCCAGTTCCGCCCATTCTCCGCCCCATGGCTGACTAATTT
TTTTTATTTATGCAGAGGCCGAGGCCGCCTCTGCCTCTGAGCTATTCCAGAAGTAGTGAGGAGGCTTTTT
TGGAGGCCTAGGCTTTTGCAAAAAGCTCCCGGGAGCTTGTATATCCATTTTCGGATCTGATCAAGAGACA
GGATGAGGATCGTTTCGCATGATTGAACAAGATGGATTGCACGCAGGTTCTCCGGCCGCTTGGGTGGAGA
GGCTATTCGGCTATGACTGGGCACAACAGACAATCGGCTGCTCTGATGCCGCCGTGTTCCGGCTGTCAGC
GCAGGGGCGCCCGGTTCTTTTTGTCAAGACCGACCTGTCCGGTGCCCTGAATGAACTGCAGGACGAGGCA
GCGCGGCTATCGTGGCTGGCCACGACGGGCGTTCCTTGCGCAGCTGTGCTCGACGTTGTCACTGAAGCGG
GAAGGGACTGGCTGCTATTGGGCGAAGTGCCGGGGCAGGATCTCCTGTCATCTCACCTTGCTCCTGCCGA
GAAAGTATCCATCATGGCTGATGCAATGCGGCGGCTGCATACGCTTGATCCGGCTACCTGCCCATTCGAC
CACCAAGCGAAACATCGCATCGAGCGAGCACGTACTCGGATGGAAGCCGGTCTTGTCGATCAGGATGATC
TGGACGAAGAGCATCAGGGGCTCGCGCCAGCCGAACTGTTCGCCAGGCTCAAGGCGCGCATGCCCGACGG
CGAGGATCTCGTCGTGACCCATGGCGATGCCTGCTTGCCGAATATCATGGTGGAAAATGGCCGCTTTTCT
GGATTCATCGACTGTGGCCGGCTGGGTGTGGCGGACCGCTATCAGGACATAGCGTTGGCTACCCGTGATA
TTGCTGAAGAGCTTGGCGGCGAATGGGCTGACCGCTTCCTCGTGCTTTACGGTATCGCCGCTCCCGATTC
GCAGCGCATCGCCTTCTATCGCCTTCTTGACGAGTTCTTCTGAGCGGGACTCTGGGGTTCGCGAAATGAC
CGACCAAGCGACGCCCAACCTGCCATCACGAGATTTCGATTCCACCGCCGCCTTCTATGAAAGGTTGGGC
TTCGGAATCGTTTTCCGGGACGCCGGCTGGATGATCCTCCAGCGCGGGGATCTCATGCTGGAGTTCTTCG
CCCACCCCAACTTGTTTATTGCAGCTTATAATGGTTACAAATAAAGCAATAGCATCACAAATTTCACAAA
TAAAGCATTTTTTTCACTGCATTCTAGTTGTGGTTTGTCCAAACTCATCAATGTATCTTATCATGTCTGT
ATACCGTCGACCTCTAGCTAGAGCTTGGCGTAATCATGGTCATAGCTGTTTCCTGTGTGAAATTGTTATC
CGCTCACAATTCCACACAACATACGAGCCGGAAGCATAAAGTGTAAAGCCTGGGGTGCCTAATGAGTGAG
CTAACTCACATTAATTGCGTTGCGCTCACTGCCCGCTTTCCAGTCGGGAAACCTGTCGTGCCAGCTGCAT
TAATGAATCGGCCAACGCGCGGGGAGAGGCGGTTTGCGTATTGGGCGCTCTTCCGCTTCCTCGCTCACTG
ACTCGCTGCGCTCGGTCGTTCGGCTGCGGCGAGCGGTATCAGCTCACTCAAAGGCGGTAATACGGTTATC
CACAGAATCAGGGGATAACGCAGGAAAGAACATGTGAGCAAAAGGCCAGCAAAAGGCCAGGAACCGTAAA
AAGGCCGCGTTGCTGGCGTTTTTCCATAGGCTCCGCCCCCCTGACGAGCATCACAAAAATCGACGCTCAA
GTCAGAGGTGGCGAAACCCGACAGGACTATAAAGATACCAGGCGTTTCCCCCTGGAAGCTCCCTCGTGCG
CTCTCCTGTTCCGACCCTGCCGCTTACCGGATACCTGTCCGCCTTTCTCCCTTCGGGAAGCGTGGCGCTT
TCTCATAGCTCACGCTGTAGGTATCTCAGTTCGGTGTAGGTCGTTCGCTCCAAGCTGGGCTGTGTGCACG
AACCCCCCGTTCAGCCCGACCGCTGCGCCTTATCCGGTAACTATCGTCTTGAGTCCAACCCGGTAAGACA
CGACTTATCGCCACTGGCAGCAGCCACTGGTAACAGGATTAGCAGAGCGAGGTATGTAGGCGGTGCTACA
GAGTTCTTGAAGTGGTGGCCTAACTACGGCTACACTAGAAGAACAGTATTTGGTATCTGCGCTCTGCTGA
AGCCAGTTACCTTCGGAAAAAGAGTTGGTAGCTCTTGATCCGGCAAACAAACCACCGCTGGTAGCGGTGG
TTTTTTTGTTTGCAAGCAGCAGATTACGCGCAGAAAAAAAGGATCTCAAGAAGATCCTTTGATCTTTTCT
ACGGGGTCTGACGCTCAGTGGAACGAAAACTCACGTTAAGGGATTTTGGTCATGAGATTATCAAAAAGGA
TCTTCACCTAGATCCTTTTAAATTAAAAATGAAGTTTTAAATCAATCTAAAGTATATATGAGTAAACTTG
GTCTGACAGTTACCAATGCTTAATCAGTGAGGCACCTATCTCAGCGATCTGTCTATTTCGTTCATCCATA
GTTGCCTGACTCCCCGTCGTGTAGATAACTACGATACGGGAGGGCTTACCATCTGGCCCCAGTGCTGCAA
TGATACCGCGAGACCCACGCTCACCGGCTCCAGATTTATCAGCAATAAACCAGCCAGCCGGAAGGGCCGA
GCGCAGAAGTGGTCCTGCAACTTTATCCGCCTCCATCCAGTCTATTAATTGTTGCCGGGAAGCTAGAGTA
AGTAGTTCGCCAGTTAATAGTTTGCGCAACGTTGTTGCCATTGCTACAGGCATCGTGGTGTCACGCTCGT
CGTTTGGTATGGCTTCATTCAGCTCCGGTTCCCAACGATCAAGGCGAGTTACATGATCCCCCATGTTGTG
CAAAAAAGCGGTTAGCTCCTTCGGTCCTCCGATCGTTGTCAGAAGTAAGTTGGCCGCAGTGTTATCACTC
ATGGTTATGGCAGCACTGCATAATTCTCTTACTGTCATGCCATCCGTAAGATGCTTTTCTGTGACTGGTG
AGTACTCAACCAAGTCATTCTGAGAATAGTGTATGCGGCGACCGAGTTGCTCTTGCCCGGCGTCAATACG
GGATAATACCGCGCCACATAGCAGAACTTTAAAAGTGCTCATCATTGGAAAACGTTCTTCGGGGCGAAAA
CTCTCAAGGATCTTACCGCTGTTGAGATCCAGTTCGATGTAACCCACTCGTGCACCCAACTGATCTTCAG
CATCTTTTACTTTCACCAGCGTTTCTGGGTGAGCAAAAACAGGAAGGCAAAATGCCGCAAAAAAGGGAAT
AAGGGCGACACGGAAATGTTGAATACTCAT
